>Addgene plasmid #43475 | III-AAAA | depositor partial sequence | sequence record 58740 | III-AAAA sequence 426 bps
CGTCTCGGCTCACCCCAGAGCAGGTCGTGGCAATCGCCTCCAACATTGGCGGGAAACAGGCACTCGAGAC
TGTCCAGCGCCTGCTTCCCGTGCTGTGCCAAGCGCACGGACTCACCCCAGAGCAGGTCGTGGCAATCGCC
TCCAACATTGGCGGGAAACAGGCACTCGAGACTGTCCAGCGCCTGCTTCCCGTGCTGTGCCAAGCGCACG
GCCTCACCCCAGAGCAGGTCGTGGCAATCGCCTCCAACATTGGCGGGAAACAGGCACTCGAGACTGTCCA
GCGCCTGCTTCCCGTGCTGTGCCAAGCGCACGGATTAACCCCAGAGCAGGTCGTGGCAATCGCCTCCAAC
ATTGGCGGGAAACAGGCACTCGAGACTGTCCAGCGCCTGCTTCCCGTGCTGTGCCAAGCGCACGGACTCA
GAGACG
