>Addgene plasmid #43475 | III-AAAA | addgene partial sequence | sequence record 61525 | M13-F20 5'-TGTAAAACGACGGCCAGT-3'
TTGGGCGAATTGGGCCTCTAGATGCATGCTCGAGCGGCCGCCAGTGTGATGGATATCTGCAGAATTCGCC
CTTGATGCCGTCCTAGCGCGTCTCGGCTCACCCCAGAGCAGGTCGTGGCAATCGCCTCCAACATTGGCGG
GAAACAGGCACTCGAGACTGTCCAGCGCCTGCTTCCCGTGCTGTGCCAAGCGCACGGACTCACCCCAGAG
CAGGTCGTGGCAATCGCCTCCAACATTGGCGGGAAACAGGCACTCGAGACTGTCCAGCGCCTGCTTCCCG
TGCTGTGCCAAGCGCACGGCCTCACCCCAGAGCAGGTCGTGGCAATCGCCTCCAACATTGGCGGGAAACA
GGCACTCGAGACTGTCCAGCGCCTGCTTCCCGTGCTGTGCCAAGCGCACGGATTAACCCCAGAGCAGGTC
GTGGCAATCGCCTCCAACATTGGCGGGAAACAGGCACTCGAGACTGTCCAGCGCCTGCTTCCCGTGCTGT
GCCAAGCGCACGGACTCAGAGACGTGGGCACAGGAAAGATACTTAAGGGCGAATTCCAGCACACTGGCGG
CCGTTACTAGTGGATCCGAGCTCGGTACCAAGCTTGATGCATAGCTTGAGTATTCTATAGTGTCACCTAA
ATAGCTTGGCGTAATCATGGTCATAGCTGTTTCCTGTGTGAAATTGTTATCCGCTCACAATTCCACACAA
CATACGAGCCGGAAGCATAAAGTGTAAAGCCTGGGGTGCCTAATGAGTGAGCTAACTCACATTAATTGCG
TTGCGCTCACTGCCCGCTTTCCAGTCGGGAAACCTGTCGTGCCAGCTGCATTAATGAATCGGCCAACGCG
CGGGGAGAGGCGGTTTGCGTATTGGGCGCTCTTCCGCTTCCTCGCTCACTGACTCGCTGCGCTCGGTCGT
TCGNTGCGGA
