[The description below was written by a language model from this plasmid's Addgene catalogue record.]
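Description:
III-AAAA is a bacterial cloning plasmid built on the commercial pCRII-TOPO backbone (about 4 kb without insert), carrying a 426 bp synthetic insert introduced by TOPO cloning. It is a high-copy plasmid maintained in E. coli, and it confers resistance to both ampicillin and kanamycin, consistent with the two markers carried by the pCRII-TOPO backbone. The insert sits between T7 and M13-reverse priming sites, which are listed as the sequencing primers for verifying it. No feature table accompanies the record, so the internal organisation of the insert and the exact positions of backbone elements are not documented here.

The record does not describe the insert beyond its name, synthetic origin and size. The plasmid was deposited in connection with a TALEN genome-editing system developed for generating human stem cell-based disease models. In that context the name and length suggest a pre-assembled block of TALE repeat units: four repeats of roughly 100 bp each would fit 426 bp, with "AAAA" plausibly indicating the four bases recognised and "III" the block's position in an ordered assembly. This reading is an inference, not something the catalogue fields state. The vector type is bacterial cloning only, and no promoter for expressing the insert, tag, reporter or mammalian selection marker is recorded. The construct is therefore best understood as a storage and propagation plasmid for a modular DNA part, which would be excised or amplified and combined with other parts into a full-length TALEN in a separate expression vector, rather than used directly in cells.
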