Addgene plasmid #43475: III-AAAA
Depositing lab: Chad Cowan & Kiran Musunuru. Depositing organization: Harvard University. Publication: A TALEN Genome-Editing System for Generating Human Stem Cell-Based Disease Models. Ding Q, Lee YK, Schaefer EA, Peters DT, Veres A, Kim K, Kuperwasser N, Motola DL, Meissner TB, Hendriks WT, Trevisan M, Gupta RM, Moisan A, Banks E, Friesen M, Schinzel RT, Xia F, Tang A, Xia Y, Figueroa E, Wann A, Ahfeldt T, Daheron L, Zhang F, Rubin LL, Peng LF, Chung RT, Musunuru K, Cowan CA. Cell Stem Cell. 2012 Dec 12. pii: S1934-5909(12)00645-5. doi: 10.1016/j.stem.2012.11.011. PubMed 23246482.
Backbone
  Vector backbone: pCRII-TOPO
  Backbone manufacturer: Invitrogen
  Backbone size w/o insert (bp): 3973
  Vector type: Bacterial Cloning
Growth in bacteria
  Bacterial resistance: Ampicillin and Kanamycin, 100 & 50 μg/mL
  Growth temperature: 37°C
  Growth strain: Top10
  Copy number: High Copy
Gene/Insert
  Gene/Insert name: III-AAAA
  Species: Synthetic
  Insert size (bp): 426
  Cloning method: TOPO Cloning
  Sequencing primers: 5′ T7; 3′ M13-rev
Terms and licenses: Academic/Nonprofit Terms; Industry Terms: Not Available to Industry
How to cite: III-AAAA was a gift from Chad Cowan & Kiran Musunuru (Addgene plasmid # 43475 ; http://n2t.net/addgene:43475 ; RRID:Addgene_43475)
